>Addgene plasmid #43790 | IV-TGT | depositor partial sequence | sequence record 59055 | IV-TGT sequence 279 bps
CGTCTCGACTCACCCCAGAGCAGGTCGTGGCCATTGCCTCGAATGGAGGGGGCAAACAGGCGTTGGAAAC
CGTACAACGATTGCTGCCGGTGCTGTGCCAAGCGCACGGCCTCACCCCAGAGCAGGTCGTGGCAATCGCG
AGCAATAACGGCGGAAAACAGGCTTTGGAAACGGTGCAGAGGCTCCTTCCAGTGCTGTGCCAAGCGCACG
GATTAACCCCAGAGCAGGTCGTGGCCATTGCCTCGAATGGAGGGGGCAGACCCGCACTGGAGAGAGACG
