>Addgene plasmid #43790 | IV-TGT | addgene partial sequence | sequence record 62102 | M13-F20 5'-TGTAAAACGACGGCCAGT-3'
CTATAGGGCGAATTGGGCCCTCTAGATGCATGCTCGAGCGGCCGCCAGTGTGATGGATATCTGCAGAATT
CGCCCTTATATAGATGCCGTCCTAGCGCGTCTCGACTCACCCCAGAGCAGGTCGTGGCCATTGCCTCGAA
TGGAGGGGGCAAACAGGCGTTGGAAACCGTACAACGATTGCTGCCGGTGCTGTGCCAAGCGCACGGCCTC
ACCCCAGAGCAGGTCGTGGCAATCGCGAGCAATAACGGCGGAAAACAGGCTTTGGAAACGGTGCAGAGGC
TCCTTCCAGTGCTGTGCCAAGCGCACGGATTAACCCCAGAGCAGGTCGTGGCCATTGCCTCGAATGGAGG
GGGCAGACCCGCACTGGAGAGAGACGTGGGCACAGGAAAGATACTTAAGGGCGAATTCCAGCACACTGGC
GGCCGTTACTAGTGGATCCGAGCTCGGTACCAAGCTTGATGCATAGCTTGAGTATTCTATAGTGTCACCT
AAATAGCTTGGCGTAATCATGGTCATAGCTGTTTCCTGTGTGAAATTGTTATCCGCTCACAATTCCACAC
AACATACGAGCCGGAAGCATAAAGTGTAAAGCCTGGGGTGCCTAATGAGTGAGCTAACTCACATTAATTG
CGTTGCGCTCACTGCCCGCTTTCCAGTCGGGAAACCTGTCGTGCCAGCTGCATTAATGAATCGGCCAACG
CGCGGGGAGAGGCGGTTTGCGTATTGGGCGCTCTTCCGCTTCCTCGCTCACTGACTCGCTGCGCTCGGTC
GTTCGGCTGCGGCGAGCGGTATCAGCTCACTCAAAGGCGGTAATACGGTTATCCACAGAATCAGGGGATA
ACGCAGGAAAGAACATG
