[The description below was written by a language model from this plasmid's Addgene catalogue record.]
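Description:
IV-TGT is a bacterial cloning plasmid built on the commercial pCRII-TOPO backbone (about 3.97 kb without insert), into which a 279 bp synthetic fragment, also called IV-TGT, was introduced by TOPO cloning. It is maintained in E. coli as a high-copy plasmid and carries dual selection, with resistance to both ampicillin and kanamycin, as is standard for this backbone. The insert sits between the T7 and M13-reverse priming sites, which are listed as the sequencing primers for verifying it. No feature table is provided, so other backbone elements such as the replication origin are not itemised in the record.

The record does not spell out what the insert encodes. It is described only as synthetic, and the vector is classed as a cloning plasmid rather than an expression construct, so there is no indication of a promoter intended to drive the fragment in bacterial or mammalian cells. The plasmid was deposited in connection with a published TALEN genome-editing system for generating human stem cell-based disease models. The name and the short insert length are consistent with a modular building block from a TALE repeat assembly library, in which "TGT" might denote a three-nucleotide target recognised by a pre-assembled repeat unit and "IV" a position in the array, but this interpretation is an inference and is not stated in the catalogue fields. On that reading the plasmid would serve as a storage and source vector from which the fragment is recovered for assembly into full-length TALEN constructs, rather than being used directly for genome editing.
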