Addgene plasmid #43790: IV-TGT
Depositing lab: Chad Cowan & Kiran Musunuru. Depositing organization: Harvard University. Publication: A TALEN Genome-Editing System for Generating Human Stem Cell-Based Disease Models. Ding Q, Lee YK, Schaefer EA, Peters DT, Veres A, Kim K, Kuperwasser N, Motola DL, Meissner TB, Hendriks WT, Trevisan M, Gupta RM, Moisan A, Banks E, Friesen M, Schinzel RT, Xia F, Tang A, Xia Y, Figueroa E, Wann A, Ahfeldt T, Daheron L, Zhang F, Rubin LL, Peng LF, Chung RT, Musunuru K, Cowan CA. Cell Stem Cell. 2012 Dec 12. pii: S1934-5909(12)00645-5. doi: 10.1016/j.stem.2012.11.011. PubMed 23246482.
Backbone
  Vector backbone: pCRII-TOPO
  Backbone manufacturer: Invitrogen
  Backbone size w/o insert (bp): 3973
  Vector type: Bacterial Cloning
Growth in bacteria
  Bacterial resistance: Ampicillin and Kanamycin, 100 & 50 μg/mL
  Growth temperature: 37°C
  Growth strain: Top10
  Copy number: High Copy
Gene/Insert
  Gene/Insert name: IV-TGT
  Species: Synthetic
  Insert size (bp): 279
  Cloning method: TOPO Cloning
  Sequencing primers: 5′ T7; 3′ M13-rev
Terms and licenses: Academic/Nonprofit Terms; Industry Terms: Not Available to Industry
How to cite: IV-TGT was a gift from Chad Cowan & Kiran Musunuru (Addgene plasmid # 43790 ; http://n2t.net/addgene:43790 ; RRID:Addgene_43790)
